Addgene plasmid #67387: pDEST14-ARFRP1
Purpose: Expression of native hArfrp in E. coli
Depositing lab: Richard Kahn. Depositing organization: Emory University. Publication: Tool box: Plasmids for the expression or knockdown of human ARF Family GTPases (ARF/ARL/SAR) and their co-expression in bacteria with N-myristoyltransferases. Kerr SC, Kahn RA. Cell Logist. 2015 Sep 21;5(3):e1090523. doi: 10.1080/21592799.2015.1090523. eCollection 2015 Jul-Sep. PubMed 27057421.
Backbone
  Vector backbone: pDEST14
  Backbone manufacturer: Life Technologies
  Vector type: Bacterial Expression
Growth in bacteria
  Bacterial resistance: Ampicillin, 100 μg/mL
  Growth temperature: 37°C
  Growth strain: DH5alpha
  Copy number: High Copy
Gene/Insert
  Gene/Insert name: ARFRP1 (alt name: pRK19s-D14)
  Species: H. sapiens (human)
  Entrez Gene: ARFRP1 (a.k.a. ARL18, ARP, Arp1)
  Promoter: T7
  Cloning method: Gateway Cloning
  Sequencing primers: 5′ T7; 3′ T7-term
Terms and licenses: Academic/Nonprofit Terms; Industry Terms: Not Available to Industry
How to cite: pDEST14-ARFRP1 was a gift from Richard Kahn (Addgene plasmid # 67387 ; http://n2t.net/addgene:67387 ; RRID:Addgene_67387)
