[The description below was written by a language model from this plasmid's Addgene catalogue record.]
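Description:
pDEST14-ARFRP1 is a bacterial expression plasmid built on the commercial Gateway destination vector pDEST14, carrying the human ARFRP1 open reading frame (ARF-related protein 1, also known as ARL18 or ARP). The insert was introduced by Gateway recombinational cloning, so the coding sequence is expected to be flanked by the att sites left behind by that reaction. The plasmid is maintained in E. coli at high copy number under ampicillin selection. The record does not name the origin of replication, and no feature table is provided, so the finer layout of the construct cannot be confirmed here.

Expression is driven by the T7 promoter, and the listing of a T7-terminator sequencing primer suggests that a T7 terminator lies downstream of the insert. Because a T7 promoter is transcribed only by T7 RNA polymerase, protein production requires a host strain that supplies this polymerase, typically a DE3 lysogen, whereas ordinary cloning strains serve for propagation only. The stated purpose is expression of native human ARFRP1, and no epitope or affinity tags are recorded, which indicates that the protein is produced untagged.

The construct belongs to a collection of plasmids for the expression or knockdown of human ARF-family GTPases (ARF, ARL and SAR proteins), which also includes tools for co-expressing these proteins in bacteria with N-myristoyltransferases. It is suited to producing recombinant ARFRP1 in E. coli, for example for purification and biochemical characterisation of the GTPase, although the record specifies no application beyond bacterial expression.
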