>Addgene plasmid #67387 | pDEST14-ARFRP1 | addgene partial sequence | sequence record 118891 | T7 5'-TAATACGACTCACTATAGGG-3'
GTTTGTACAAAAAGCAGGCTTAGAAGGAGATAGAACCATGTACACGCTGCTGTCGGGCTTGTACAAGTAC
ATGTTTCAGAAGGACGAGTACTGCATCCTGATCCTGGGCCTGGACAATGCTGGGAAGACGACCTTCCTGG
AGCAGTCGAAAACCCGATTTAACAAGAACTACAAGGGGATGAGTCTATCCAAAATCACCACCACCGTGGG
CCTAAACATCGGCACTGTGGATGTGGGAAAGGCTCGGCTCATGTTCTGGGACTTAGGAGGGCAGGAAGAG
CTGCAGTCTTTGTGGGACAAGTATTATGCGGAGTGTCACGGCGTCATCTACGTCATTGACTCCACCGACG
AGGAGAGGCTGGCTGAGTCCAAGCAGGCGTTTGAGAAGGTGGTGACCAGCGAGGCGCTGTGCGGTGTCCC
CGTCTTGGTGCTGGCCAACAAGCAGGATGTGGAGACGTGCCTCTCAATCCCTGACATCAAGACGGCCTTC
AGCGACTGCACCAGCAAGATCGGCAGGCGCGATTGCCTGACCCAGGCCTGCTCGGCCCTCACAGGCAAAG
GGGTGCGCGAGGGCATCGAGTGGATGGTGAAGTGTGTCGTGCGGAATGTGCACCGGCCGCCGCGGCAGAG
GGACATCACGTAGTAGGACCCAGCTTTCTTGTACAAAGTGGTGATGATCCGGCTGCTAACAAAGCCCGAA
AGGAAGCTGAGTTGGCTGCTGCCACCGCTGAGCAATAACTAGCATAACCCCTTGGGGCCTCTAAACGGGT
CTTGAGGGGTTTTTTGCTGAAAGGAGGAACTATATCCGGATATCCACAGGACGGGTGTGGTCGCCATGAT
CGCGTAGTCGATAGTGGCTCCAAGTA
